>Addgene plasmid #67582 | FLAG-RFP-UCR1C | addgene partial sequence | sequence record 123814 | CMV-F 5'-CGCAAATGGGCGGTAGGCGTG-3'
ACCGTCAGAATTGATCTACCATGGACTACAAAGACGATGACGACAAGCTTATGGTGTCTAAGGGCGAAGA
GCTGATTAAGGAGAACATGCACATGAAGCTGTACATGGAGGGCACCGTGAACAACCACCACTTCAAGTGC
ACATCCGAGGGCGAAGGCAAGCCCTACGAGGGCACCCAGACCATGAGAATCAAGGTGGTCGAGGGCGGCC
CTCTCCCCTTCGCCTTCGACATCCTGGCTACCAGCTTCATGTACGGCAGCAGAACCTTCATCAACCACAC
CCAGGGCATCCCCGACTTCTTTAAGCAGTCCTTCCCTGAGGGCTTCACATGGGAGAGAGTCACCACATAC
GAAGACGGGGGCGTGCTGACCGCTACCCAGGACACCAGCCTCCAGGACGGCTGCCTCATCTACAACGTCA
AGATCAGAGGGGTGAACTTCCCATCCAACGGCCCTGTGATGCAGAAGAAAACACTCGGCTGGGAGGCCAA
CACCGAGATGCTGTACCCCGCTGACGGCGGCCTGGAAGGCAGAAGCGACATGGCCCTGAAGCTCGTGGGC
GGGGGCCACCTGATCTGCAACTTCAAGACCACATACAGATCCAAGAAACCCGCTAAGAACCTCAAGATGC
CCGGCGTCTACTATGTGGACCACAGACTGGAAAGAATCAAGGAGGCCGACAAAGAGACCTACGTCGAGCA
GCACGAGGTGGCTGTGGCCAGATACTGCGACCTCCCTAGCAAACTGGGGCACAAACTTAATTCCGGACTC
AGATCTCGAGCTCAAGCTTCGAATTCTGCAGTCGACGGTACCGCGGGCCCGGGATCCACCGG
