>Addgene plasmid #67582 | FLAG-RFP-UCR1C | addgene partial sequence | sequence record 123924 | C-CMV-24 5'-TATTAGGACAAGGCTGGTGGGCAC-3'
GCACTGGGGAGGGGTCACAGGGATGCCACCCGGGATCCTCTAGAGTCGACTGGTACCTCATCAGGCCTCC
TCTGTTATGGTGGCTTTGTTGATGGATGGTTGGTTGCACATGGGTGATCTTTTGCTAGGTGCTCGATCTT
GCAAATTAGTTAATGCAGCAAAGTTGTTTCGTACAGTTCGCAGACTGGCCAAGACCTGAGCAAATGGAGT
CACAATCAAGTCATCTCCGTGTATGGAATTCGCTCTAGATCCGGTGGATCCCGGGCCCGCGGTACCGTCG
ACTGCAGAATTCGAAGCTTGAGCTCGAGATCTGAGTCCGGAATTAAGTTTGTGCCCCAGTTTGCTAGGGA
GGTCGCAGTATCTGGCCACAGCCACCTCGTGCTGCTCGACGTAGGTCTCTTTGTCGGCCTCCTTGATTCT
TTCCAGTCTGTGGTCCACATAGTAGACGCCGGGCATCTTGAGGTTCTTAGCGGGTTTCTTGGATCTGTAT
GTGGTCTTGAAGTTGCAGATCAGGTGGCCCCCGCCCACGAGCTTCAGGGCCATGTCGCTTCTGCCTTCCA
GGCCGCCGTCAGCGGGGTACAGCATCTCGGTGTTGGCCTCCCAGCCGAGTGTTTTCTTCTGCATCACAGG
GCCGTTGGATGGGAAGTTCACCCCTCTGATCTTGACGTTGTAGATGAGGCAGCCGTCCTGGAGGCTGGTG
TCCTGGGTAGCGGTCAGCACGCCCCCGTCTTCGTATGTGGTGACTCTCTCCCATGTGAAGCCCTCAGGGA
AGGACTGCTTAAAGAAGTCGGGGATGCCCTGGGTGTGGTTGATGAAGGTTCTGCTGCCGTACATGAAGCT
GGTAGCCAGGATGTC
