[The description below was written by a language model from this plasmid's Addgene catalogue record.]
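Description:
FLAG-RFP-UCR1C is a mammalian expression plasmid built on the pFLAG-Cerulean backbone, in which the Cerulean fluorescent protein coding region was removed and replaced with TagRFP. It is maintained in E. coli as a high-copy plasmid under ampicillin selection. It also carries a neomycin resistance marker, so transfected mammalian cells can be selected with G418. The record does not state which promoter drives the insert or which origins of replication are present, and no feature table is available to confirm the detailed layout of the vector.

The insert is a short fragment of human phosphodiesterase 4D3 (PDE4D gene), covering amino acid residues 80–136. This corresponds to the C-terminal portion of upstream conserved region 1 (UCR1), a regulatory module found in the long isoforms of PDE4. The fragment, called UCR1C, is expressed as a fusion with both a FLAG epitope and TagRFP at its N-terminus. The FLAG tag allows antibody-based detection or immunoprecipitation, while the red fluorescent TagRFP lets expressing cells be identified and the fusion protein's localisation be followed by microscopy.

The construct's stated purpose is to express this UCR1 fragment in mammalian cells. The associated publication describes UCR1C as an activator of PDE4 long isoforms that attenuates cardiomyocyte hypertrophy. The plasmid is therefore suited to studies in which the isolated regulatory fragment is overexpressed to examine its effects on PDE4 activity, cAMP signalling and hypertrophic responses.
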