Addgene plasmid #67582: FLAG-RFP-UCR1C
Purpose: Expresses C-terminal amino acids of UCR1 region of PDE4D3 in mammalian cells
Depositing lab: Graeme Carnegie. Depositing organization: University of Illinois at Chicago. Publication: UCR1C is a novel activator of phosphodiesterase 4 (PDE4) long isoforms and attenuates cardiomyocyte hypertrophy. Wang L, Burmeister BT, Johnson KR, Baillie GS, Karginov AV, Skidgel RA, O'Bryan JP, Carnegie GK. Cell Signal. 2015 May;27(5):908-22. doi: 10.1016/j.cellsig.2015.02.003. Epub 2015 Feb 12. PubMed 25683917.
Backbone
  Vector backbone: pFLAG-Cerulean
  Modifications to backbone: Deletion of Cerulean Addition of TagRFP
  Vector type: Mammalian Expression
  Selectable markers: Neomycin (select with G418)
Growth in bacteria
  Bacterial resistance: Ampicillin, 100 μg/mL
  Growth temperature: 37°C
  Growth strain: DH5alpha
  Copy number: High Copy
Gene/Insert
  Gene/Insert name: C-terminus of upstream conserved region 1 of phosphodiesterase 4D3 (alt name: PDE4D3 UCR1)
  Species: H. sapiens (human)
  Mutation: Amino acid residues 80-136 of PDE4D3
  Entrez Gene: PDE4D (a.k.a. ACRDYS2, DPDE3, HSPDE4D, PDE43, PDE4DN2, STRK1)
  Tag / fusion protein: FLAG (N terminal on insert); TagRFP (N terminal on insert)
Terms and licenses: Academic/Nonprofit Terms; Industry Terms: Not Available to Industry
How to cite: FLAG-RFP-UCR1C was a gift from Graeme Carnegie (Addgene plasmid # 67582 ; http://n2t.net/addgene:67582 ; RRID:Addgene_67582)
